>Addgene plasmid #112422 | pZNF347.1.0-gDNA | addgene full sequence | sequence record 230302 | Addgene NGS Result
TAGAGCTAGAAATAGCAAGTTAAAATAAGGCTAGTCCGTTATCAACTTGAAAAAGTGGCACCGAGTCGGT
GCTTTTTTGTTTTAGAGCTAGAAATAGCAAGTTAAAATAAGGCTAGTCCGTTTTTAGCGCGTGCGCCAAT
TCTGCAGACAAATGGCTCTAGAGGTACCCGTTACATAACTTACGGTAAATGGCCCGCCTGGCTGACCGCC
CAACGACCCCCGCCCATTGACGTCAATAGTAACGCCAATAGGGACTTTCCATTGACGTCAATGGGTGGAG
TATTTACGGTAAACTGCCCACTTGGCAGTACATCAAGTGTATCATATGCCAAGTACGCCCCCTATTGACG
TCAATGACGGTAAATGGCCCGCCTGGCATTGTGCCCAGTACATGACCTTATGGGACTTTCCTACTTGGCA
GTACATCTACGTATTAGTCATCGCTATTACCATGGTCGAGGTGAGCCCCACGTTCTGCTTCACTCTCCCC
ATCTCCCCCCCCTCCCCACCCCCAATTTTGTATTTATTTATTTTTTAATTATTTTGTGCAGCGATGGGGG
CGGGGGGGGGGGGGGGGCGAGGGGCGGGGCGGGGCGAGGCGGAGAGGTGCGGCGGCAGCCAATCAGAGCG
GCGCGCTCCGAAAGTTTCCTTTTATGGCGAGGCGGCGGCGGCGGCGGCCCTATAAAAAGCGAAGCGCGCG
GCGGGCGGGAGTCGCTGCGCGCTGCCTTCGCCCCGTGCCCCGCTCCGCCGCCGCCTCGCGCCGCCCGCCC
CGGCTCTGACTGACCGCGTTACTCCCACAGGTGAGCGGGCGGGACGGCCCTTCTCCTCCGGGCTGTAATT
AGCTGAGCAAGAGGTAAGGGTTTAAGGGATGGTTGGTTGGTGGGGTATTAATGTTTAATTACCTGGAGCA
CCTGCCTGAAATCACTTTTTTTCAGGTTGGACCGGTGCCACCATGGACTATAAGGACCACGACGGAGACT
ACAAGGATCATGATATTGATTACAAAGACGATGACGATAAGATGGCCCCAAAGAAGAAGCGGAAGGTCGG
TATCCACGGAGTCCCAGCAGCCGACAAGAAGTACAGCATCGGCCTGGACATCGGCACCAACTCTGTGGGC
TGGGCCGTGATCACCGACGAGTACAAGGTGCCCAGCAAGAAATTCAAGGTGCTGGGCAACACCGACCGGC
ACAGCATCAAGAAGAACCTGATCGGAGCCCTGCTGTTCGACAGCGGCGAAACAGCCGAGGCCACCCGGCT
GAAGAGAACCGCCAGAAGAAGATACACCAGACGGAAGAACCGGATCTGCTATCTGCAAGAGATCTTCAGC
AACGAGATGGCCAAGGTGGACGACAGCTTCTTCCACAGACTGGAAGAGTCCTTCCTGGTGGAAGAGGATA
AGAAGCACGAGCGGCACCCCATCTTCGGCAACATCGTGGACGAGGTGGCCTACCACGAGAAGTACCCCAC
CATCTACCACCTGAGAAAGAAACTGGTGGACAGCACCGACAAGGCCGACCTGCGGCTGATCTATCTGGCC
CTGGCCCACATGATCAAGTTCCGGGGCCACTTCCTGATCGAGGGCGACCTGAACCCCGACAACAGCGACG
TGGACAAGCTGTTCATCCAGCTGGTGCAGACCTACAACCAGCTGTTCGAGGAAAACCCCATCAACGCCAG
CGGCGTGGACGCCAAGGCCATCCTGTCTGCCAGACTGAGCAAGAGCAGACGGCTGGAAAATCTGATCGCC
CAGCTGCCCGGCGAGAAGAAGAATGGCCTGTTCGGAAACCTGATTGCCCTGAGCCTGGGCCTGACCCCCA
ACTTCAAGAGCAACTTCGACCTGGCCGAGGATGCCAAACTGCAGCTGAGCAAGGACACCTACGACGACGA
CCTGGACAACCTGCTGGCCCAGATCGGCGACCAGTACGCCGACCTGTTTCTGGCCGCCAAGAACCTGTCC
GACGCCATCCTGCTGAGCGACATCCTGAGAGTGAACACCGAGATCACCAAGGCCCCCCTGAGCGCCTCTA
TGATCAAGAGATACGACGAGCACCACCAGGACCTGACCCTGCTGAAAGCTCTCGTGCGGCAGCAGCTGCC
TGAGAAGTACAAAGAGATTTTCTTCGACCAGAGCAAGAACGGCTACGCCGGCTACATTGACGGCGGAGCC
AGCCAGGAAGAGTTCTACAAGTTCATCAAGCCCATCCTGGAAAAGATGGACGGCACCGAGGAACTGCTCG
TGAAGCTGAACAGAGAGGACCTGCTGCGGAAGCAGCGGACCTTCGACAACGGCAGCATCCCCCACCAGAT
CCACCTGGGAGAGCTGCACGCCATTCTGCGGCGGCAGGAAGATTTTTACCCATTCCTGAAGGACAACCGG
GAAAAGATCGAGAAGATCCTGACCTTCCGCATCCCCTACTACGTGGGCCCTCTGGCCAGGGGAAACAGCA
GATTCGCCTGGATGACCAGAAAGAGCGAGGAAACCATCACCCCCTGGAACTTCGAGGAAGTGGTGGACAA
GGGCGCTTCCGCCCAGAGCTTCATCGAGCGGATGACCAACTTCGATAAGAACCTGCCCAACGAGAAGGTG
CTGCCCAAGCACAGCCTGCTGTACGAGTACTTCACCGTGTATAACGAGCTGACCAAAGTGAAATACGTGA
CCGAGGGAATGAGAAAGCCCGCCTTCCTGAGCGGCGAGCAGAAAAAGGCCATCGTGGACCTGCTGTTCAA
GACCAACCGGAAAGTGACCGTGAAGCAGCTGAAAGAGGACTACTTCAAGAAAATCGAGTGCTTCGACTCC
GTGGAAATCTCCGGCGTGGAAGATCGGTTCAACGCCTCCCTGGGCACATACCACGATCTGCTGAAAATTA
TCAAGGACAAGGACTTCCTGGACAATGAGGAAAACGAGGACATTCTGGAAGATATCGTGCTGACCCTGAC
ACTGTTTGAGGACAGAGAGATGATCGAGGAACGGCTGAAAACCTATGCCCACCTGTTCGACGACAAAGTG
ATGAAGCAGCTGAAGCGGCGGAGATACACCGGCTGGGGCAGGCTGAGCCGGAAGCTGATCAACGGCATCC
GGGACAAGCAGTCCGGCAAGACAATCCTGGATTTCCTGAAGTCCGACGGCTTCGCCAACAGAAACTTCAT
GCAGCTGATCCACGACGACAGCCTGACCTTTAAAGAGGACATCCAGAAAGCCCAGGTGTCCGGCCAGGGC
GATAGCCTGCACGAGCACATTGCCAATCTGGCCGGCAGCCCCGCCATTAAGAAGGGCATCCTGCAGACAG
TGAAGGTGGTGGACGAGCTCGTGAAAGTGATGGGCCGGCACAAGCCCGAGAACATCGTGATCGAAATGGC
CAGAGAGAACCAGACCACCCAGAAGGGACAGAAGAACAGCCGCGAGAGAATGAAGCGGATCGAAGAGGGC
ATCAAAGAGCTGGGCAGCCAGATCCTGAAAGAACACCCCGTGGAAAACACCCAGCTGCAGAACGAGAAGC
TGTACCTGTACTACCTGCAGAATGGGCGGGATATGTACGTGGACCAGGAACTGGACATCAACCGGCTGTC
CGACTACGATGTGGACCATATCGTGCCTCAGAGCTTTCTGAAGGACGACTCCATCGACAACAAGGTGCTG
ACCAGAAGCGACAAGAACCGGGGCAAGAGCGACAACGTGCCCTCCGAAGAGGTCGTGAAGAAGATGAAGA
ACTACTGGCGGCAGCTGCTGAACGCCAAGCTGATTACCCAGAGAAAGTTCGACAATCTGACCAAGGCCGA
GAGAGGCGGCCTGAGCGAACTGGATAAGGCCGGCTTCATCAAGAGACAGCTGGTGGAAACCCGGCAGATC
ACAAAGCACGTGGCACAGATCCTGGACTCCCGGATGAACACTAAGTACGACGAGAATGACAAGCTGATCC
GGGAAGTGAAAGTGATCACCCTGAAGTCCAAGCTGGTGTCCGATTTCCGGAAGGATTTCCAGTTTTACAA
AGTGCGCGAGATCAACAACTACCACCACGCCCACGACGCCTACCTGAACGCCGTCGTGGGAACCGCCCTG
ATCAAAAAGTACCCTAAGCTGGAAAGCGAGTTCGTGTACGGCGACTACAAGGTGTACGACGTGCGGAAGA
TGATCGCCAAGAGCGAGCAGGAAATCGGCAAGGCTACCGCCAAGTACTTCTTCTACAGCAACATCATGAA
CTTTTTCAAGACCGAGATTACCCTGGCCAACGGCGAGATCCGGAAGCGGCCTCTGATCGAGACAAACGGC
GAAACCGGGGAGATCGTGTGGGATAAGGGCCGGGATTTTGCCACCGTGCGGAAAGTGCTGAGCATGCCCC
AAGTGAATATCGTGAAAAAGACCGAGGTGCAGACAGGCGGCTTCAGCAAAGAGTCTATCCTGCCCAAGAG
GAACAGCGATAAGCTGATCGCCAGAAAGAAGGACTGGGACCCTAAGAAGTACGGCGGCTTCGACAGCCCC
ACCGTGGCCTATTCTGTGCTGGTGGTGGCCAAAGTGGAAAAGGGCAAGTCCAAGAAACTGAAGAGTGTGA
AAGAGCTGCTGGGGATCACCATCATGGAAAGAAGCAGCTTCGAGAAGAATCCCATCGACTTTCTGGAAGC
CAAGGGCTACAAAGAAGTGAAAAAGGACCTGATCATCAAGCTGCCTAAGTACTCCCTGTTCGAGCTGGAA
AACGGCCGGAAGAGAATGCTGGCCTCTGCCGGCGAACTGCAGAAGGGAAACGAACTGGCCCTGCCCTCCA
AATATGTGAACTTCCTGTACCTGGCCAGCCACTATGAGAAGCTGAAGGGCTCCCCCGAGGATAATGAGCA
GAAACAGCTGTTTGTGGAACAGCACAAGCACTACCTGGACGAGATCATCGAGCAGATCAGCGAGTTCTCC
AAGAGAGTGATCCTGGCCGACGCTAATCTGGACAAAGTGCTGTCCGCCTACAACAAGCACCGGGATAAGC
CCATCAGAGAGCAGGCCGAGAATATCATCCACCTGTTTACCCTGACCAATCTGGGAGCCCCTGCCGCCTT
CAAGTACTTTGACACCACCATCGACCGGAAGAGGTACACCAGCACCAAAGAGGTGCTGGACGCCACCCTG
ATCCACCAGAGCATCACCGGCCTGTACGAGACACGGATCGACCTGTCTCAGCTGGGAGGCGACAAAAGGC
CGGCGGCCACGAAAAAGGCCGGCCAGGCAAAAAAGAAAAAGTAAGAATTCCTAGAGCTCGCTGATCAGCC
TCGACTGTGCCTTCTAGTTGCCAGCCATCTGTTGTTTGCCCCTCCCCCGTGCCTTCCTTGACCCTGGAAG
GTGCCACTCCCACTGTCCTTTCCTAATAAAATGAGGAAATTGCATCGCATTGTCTGAGTAGGTGTCATTC
TATTCTGGGGGGTGGGGTGGGGCAGGACAGCAAGGGGGAGGATTGGGAAGAGAATAGCAGGCATGCTGGG
GAGCGGCCGCAGGAACCCCTAGTGATGGAGTTGGCCACTCCCTCTCTGCGCGCTCGCTCGCTCACTGAGG
CCGGGCGACCAAAGGTCGCCCGACGCCCGGGCTTTGCCCGGGCGGCCTCAGTGAGCGAGCGAGCGCGCAG
CTGCCTGCAGGGGCGCCTGATGCGGTATTTTCTCCTTACGCATCTGTGCGGTATTTCACACCGCATA
[95 nt withheld, positions 5668-5762]
T
[46 nt withheld, positions 5764-5809]
C
[141 nt withheld, positions 5811-5951]
CCTTTGACGTTGGAGTCCACGTTCTTT
[37 nt withheld, positions 5979-6015]
ACTCTATCTCGGGCTATTCTTTTGATTTATAAGGGATTTTGCCGATTTCGGTCTATTGGTTAAAAAATGA
GCTGATTTAACAAAAATTTAACGCGAATTTTAACAAAATATTAACGTTTACAATTTTATGGTGCACTCTC
AGTACAATCTGCTCTGATGCCGCATAGTTAAGCCAGCCCCGACACCCGCCAACACCCGCTGACGCGCCCT
GACGGGCTTGTCTGCTCCCGGCATCCGCTTACAGACAAGCTGTGACCGTCTCCGGGAGCTGCATGTGTCA
GAGGTTTTCACCGTCATCACCGAAACGCGCGAGACGAAAGGGCCTCGTGATACGCCTATTTTTATAGGTT
AATGTCATGATAATAATGGTTTCTTAGACGTCAGGTGGCACTTTTCGGGGAAATGTGCGCGGAACCCCTA
TTTGTTTATTTTTCTAAATACATTCAAATATGTATCCGCTCATGAGACAATAACCCTGATAAATGCTTCA
ATAATATTGAAAAAGGAAGAGTATGAGTATTCAACATTTCCGTGTCGCCCTTATTCCCTTTTTTGCGGCA
TTTTGCCTTCCTGTTTTTGCTCACCCAGAAACGCTGGTGAAAGTAAAAGATGCTGAAGATCAGTTGGGTG
CACGAGTGGGTTACATCGAACTGGATCTCAACAGCGGTAAGATCCTTGAGAGTTTTCGCCCCGAAGAACG
TTTTCCAATGATGAGCACTTTTAAAGTTCTGCTATGTGGCGCGGTATTATCCCGTATTGACGCCGGGCAA
GAGCAACTCGGTCGCCGCATACACTATTCTCAGAATGACTTGGTTGAGTACTCACCAGTCACAGAAAAGC
ATCTTACGGATGGCATGACAGTAAGAGAATTATGCAGTGCTGCCATAACCATGAGTGATAACACTGCGGC
CAACTTACTTCTGACAACGATCGGAGGACCGAAGGAGCTAACCGCTTTTTTGCACAACATGGGGGATCAT
GTAACTCGCCTTGATCGTTGGGAACCGGAGCTGAATGAAGCCATACCAAACGACGAGCGTGACACCACGA
TGCCTGTAGCAATGGCAACAACGTTGCGCAAACTATTAACTGGCGAACTACTTACTCTAGCTTCCCGGCA
ACAATTAATAGACTGGATGGAGGCGGATAAAGTTGCAGGACCACTTCTGCGCTCGGCCCTTCCGGCTGGC
TGGTTTATTGCTGATAAATCTGGAGCCGGTGAGCGTGGAAGCCGCGGTATCATTGCAGCACTGGGGCCAG
ATGGTAAGCCCTCCCGTATCGTAGTTATCTACACGACGGGGAGTCAGGCAACTATGGATGAACGAAATAG
ACAGATCGCTGAGATAGGTGCCTCACTGATTAAGCATTGGTAACTGTCAGACCAAGTTTACTCATATATA
CTTTAGATTGATTTAAAACTTCATTTTTAATTTAAAAGGATCTAGGTGAAGATCCTTTTTGATAATCTCA
TGACCAAAATCCCTTAACGTGAGTTTTCGTTCCACTGAGCGTCAGACCCCGTAGAAAAGATCAAAGGATC
TTCTTGAGATCCTTTTTTTCTGCGCGTAATCTGCTGCTTGCAAACAAAAAAACCACCGCTACCAGCGGTG
GTTTGTTTGCCGGATCAAGAGCTACCAACTCTTTTTCCGAAGGTAACTGGCTTCAGCAGAGCGCAGATAC
CAAATACTGTTCTTCTAGTGTAGCCGTAGTTAGGCCACCACTTCAAGAACTCTGTAGCACCGCCTACATA
CCTCGCTCTGCTAATCCTGTTACCAGTGGCTGCTGCCAGTGGCGATAAGTCGTGTCTTACCGGGTTGGAC
TCAAGACGATAGTTACCGGATAAGGCGCAGCGGTCGGGCTGAACGGGGGGTTCGTGCACACAGCCCAGCT
TGGAGCGAACGACCTACACCGAACTGAGATACCTACAGCGTGAGCTATGAGAAAGCGCCACGCTTCCCGA
AGGGAGAAAGGCGGACAGGTATCCGGTAAGCGGCAGGGTCGGAACAGGAGAGCGCACGAGGGAGCTTCCA
GGGGGAAACGCCTGGTATCTTTATAGTCCTGTCGGGTTTCGCCACCTCTGACTTGAGCGTCGATTTTTGT
GATGCTCGTCAGGGGGGCGGAGCCTATGGAAAAACGCCAGCAACGCGGCCTTTTTACGGTTCCTGGCCTT
TTGCTGGCCTTTTGCTCACATGTGAGGGCCTATTTCCCATGATTCCTTCATATTTGCATATACGATACAA
GGCTGTTAGAGAGATAATTGGAATTAATTTGACTGTAAACACAAAGATATTAGTACAAAATACGTGACGT
AGAAAGTAATAATTTCTTGGGTAGTTTGCAGTTTTAAAATTATGTTTTAAAATGGACTATCATATGCTTA
CCGTAACTTGAAAGTATTTCGATTTCTTGGCTTTATATATCTTGTGGAAAGGACGAAACACCGAGTTACC
ACCTTCATTTGTAGTTT
Features (pLannotate 1.2.2; 18 found; start..end, strand, type, name):
     79..122     +  misc_RNA       gRNA scaffold (fragment): guide RNA scaffold for the Streptococcus pyogenes CRISPR/Cas9 system
    169..454     +  enhancer       CMV enhancer: human cytomegalovirus immediate early enhancer; contains an 18-bp deletion relative to the standard CMV enhancer
    456..707     +  promoter       chicken β-actin promoter: contains a 21-bp deletion relative to the standard chicken β-actin promoter
    708..935     +  intron         hybrid intron: hybrid between chicken β-actin (CBA) and minute virus of mice (MMV) introns (Gray et al., 2011)
   1073..2674    +  CDS            Cas9(N): N-terminal portion of Streptococcus pyogenes Cas9 (Zetsche et al., 2015)
   2675..5173    +  CDS            Cas9(C): C-terminal portion of Streptococcus pyogenes Cas9 (Zetsche et al., 2015)
   5174..5221    +  CDS            nucleoplasmin NLS: bipartite nuclear localization signal from nucleoplasmin
   5255..5366    +  polyA_signal   bGH poly(A) signal: bovine growth hormone polyadenylation signal
   5471..5611    +  repeat_region  AAV2 ITR: inverted terminal repeat of adeno-associated virus serotype 2 inverted
   5616..5667    -  misc_feature   bom (fragment): basis of mobility region from pBR322
   5686..6141    +  rep_origin     f1 ori (sequence partly withheld): f1 bacteriophage origin of replication; arrow indicates direction of (+) strand synthesis
   6142..6191    -  misc_feature   bom (fragment): basis of mobility region from pBR322
   6293..6328    -  CDS            rop (fragment): Rop protein, which maintains plasmids at low copy number; rop
   6423..6527    +  promoter       AmpR promoter: bla
   6528..7388    +  CDS            AmpR: β-lactamase; bla; confers resistance to ampicillin, carbenicillin, and related antibiotics
   7559..8147    +  rep_origin     ori: high-copy-number ColE1/pMB1/pBR322/pUC origin of replication
   8209..8449    +  promoter       U6 promoter: RNA polymerase III promoter for human U6 snRNA
   8479..72      +  misc_RNA       gRNA scaffold (across the origin): guide RNA scaffold for the Streptococcus pyogenes CRISPR/Cas9 system
