[The description below was written by a language model from this plasmid's Addgene catalogue record and pLannotate feature annotations shown in this document.]
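Description:
pZNF347.1.0-gDNA is a mammalian CRISPR expression plasmid built on the pX330 backbone. It delivers both Streptococcus pyogenes Cas9 and a single guide RNA directed against the human zinc-finger transcription factor gene ZNF347 (also known as ZNF1111). It is propagated in E. coli as a high-copy plasmid through a ColE1/pUC-type origin and selected with ampicillin via the β-lactamase (AmpR) gene. An f1 phage origin is also present, along with small annotated fragments of bom and rop that are vestiges of the backbone.

The plasmid carries two expression units. A human U6 RNA polymerase III promoter drives the guide RNA. The 20-nucleotide ZNF347 target sequence was inserted between BbsI sites, which were destroyed in cloning, directly upstream of the S. pyogenes gRNA scaffold. The scaffold annotation spans the numbering origin of the circular sequence. As the depositor notes, the PAM belongs to the genomic target only and is not in the plasmid. The second unit uses a hybrid promoter made of the CMV enhancer, the chicken β-actin promoter and a hybrid CBA/MVM intron to express Cas9. The annotation tool splits Cas9 into contiguous N- and C-terminal portions that together form one continuous coding sequence. This is followed by a C-terminal nucleoplasmin nuclear localization signal and a bGH polyadenylation signal. A single AAV2 ITR lies downstream, a backbone remnant that would not on its own support AAV packaging.

Transfecting the plasmid into human cells should produce a Cas9 cut at the ZNF347 locus. The depositor indicates it is meant to be used with a companion plasmid, pZNF347-donor, which implies a repair-template-based editing strategy. The record does not describe the nature of the intended edit.
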