Addgene plasmid #112422: pZNF347.1.0-gDNA
Purpose: CRISPR plasmid for expression of Cas9 and gRNA targeting human transcription factor ZNF347
Depositing lab: Kevin White. Depositing organization: University of Chicago.
Backbone
  Vector backbone: pX330
  Backbone manufacturer: Zhang lab (Addgene plasmid ID: 42230)
  Vector type: Mammalian Expression, CRISPR
Growth in bacteria
  Bacterial resistance: Ampicillin, 100 μg/mL
  Growth temperature: 37°C
  Growth strain: DH5alpha
  Copy number: High Copy
Gene/Insert
  Gene/Insert name: ZNF347
  gRNA/shRNA sequence: AGTTACCACCTTCATTTGTA AGG
  Species: H. sapiens (human)
  Entrez Gene: ZNF347 (a.k.a. ZNF1111)
  Cloning method: Restriction Enzyme; 5′ cloning site BbsI (destroyed during cloning); 3′ cloning site BbsI (destroyed during cloning)
  Sequencing primers: 5′ hU6-F (5'-GAGGGCCTATTTCCCATGATT-3')
Terms and licenses: Academic/Nonprofit Terms; Industry Terms: Not Available to Industry
Depositor comments: gRNA sequence listed includes 20 nucleotide target sequence, followed by the uncloned PAM sequence. The PAM sequence is not present in the plasmid. Use with plasmid pZNF347-donor.
How to cite: pZNF347.1.0-gDNA was a gift from Kevin White (Addgene plasmid # 112422 ; http://n2t.net/addgene:112422 ; RRID:Addgene_112422)
